Addgene plasmid #32685: pLKO.DEST.hygro
Purpose: (Empty Backbone) Lentiviral cDNA/shRNA gateway destination vectors
Depositing lab: Ming-Sound Tsao. Depositing organization: University Health Network. Publication: Modified gateway system for double shRNA expression and Cre/lox based gene expression. Radulovich N, Leung L, Tsao MS. BMC Biotechnol. 2011 Mar 22;11:24. 10.1186/1472-6750-11-24 PubMed 21418658.
Backbone
  Vector backbone: pLKO.1 puro
  Backbone size (bp): 7032
  Modifications to backbone: Gateway destination cassette
  Vector type: Mammalian Expression, Lentiviral
  Selectable markers: Hygromycin
Growth in bacteria
  Bacterial resistance: Chloramphenicol and Ampicillin, 25 & 100 μg/mL
  Growth temperature: 37°C
  Growth strain: ccdB Survival
  Copy number: Low Copy
Gene/Insert
  Cloning method: Gateway Cloning
Terms and licenses: Academic/Nonprofit Terms; Industry Terms: Not Available to Industry
Depositor comments: The full plasmid sequence was digitally assembled and may contain minor discrepancies, which should not effect the function of the plasmid.
How to cite: pLKO.DEST.hygro was a gift from Ming-Sound Tsao (Addgene plasmid # 32685 ; http://n2t.net/addgene:32685 ; RRID:Addgene_32685)
