[The description below was written by a language model from this plasmid's Addgene catalogue record and pLannotate feature annotations shown in this document.]
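Description:
pLKO.DEST.hygro is an empty lentiviral Gateway destination vector derived from pLKO.1 puro, in which a Gateway cassette has been installed and the mammalian selection marker changed to hygromycin resistance. The annotated 9,176-nt sequence, which the depositor notes was digitally assembled and may contain minor discrepancies, shows a third-generation-style self-inactivating HIV-1 transfer backbone. An RSV promoter drives a truncated 5' LTR, followed by the Ψ packaging signal with a gag fragment, the Rev response element, the cPPT/CTS and a ΔU3 3' LTR. For propagation in E. coli it carries a ColE1/pUC-type origin (though the catalogue lists it as low copy), an f1 origin and AmpR. Because the destination cassette encodes the ccdB toxin, the empty vector is maintained in a ccdB-tolerant strain under combined ampicillin and chloramphenicol selection.

The Gateway cassette lies downstream of the RRE region and consists of attR1, a chloramphenicol resistance gene with its promoter, ccdB (with a ccdA fragment) and attR2. In an LR reaction, an entry clone's insert replaces this CmR/ccdB segment, and ccdB counter-selects against unrecombined plasmid in standard strains. No U6 or other promoter is annotated directly upstream of attR1, so expression elements for the cDNA or shRNA apparently must be supplied by the entry cassette; the record does not state this explicitly. After the cPPT/CTS, an hPGK promoter fragment and an SV40 enhancer/early promoter precede HygR and an SV40 poly(A) signal, allowing hygromycin selection of transduced mammalian cells. The vector is intended for lentiviral delivery of cDNA or shRNA cassettes, within a modified Gateway system described for double shRNA expression and Cre/lox-based gene expression.
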