Features (pLannotate 1.2.2; 33 found; start..end, strand, type, name):
     72..189     +  misc_feature   cPPT/CTS: central polypurine tract and central termination sequence of HIV-1
    238..499     +  promoter       hPGK promoter (fragment): human phosphoglycerate kinase 1 promoter
    540..870     +  promoter       SV40 promoter: SV40 enhancer and early promoter
    919..1944    +  CDS            HygR: aminoglycoside phosphotransferase from E. coli; aph(4)-Ia; confers resistance to hygromycin
   1954..2079    +  CDS            ble (fragment): BLE_KLEPN - Experimental evidence at protein level: Swiss-Prot protein existence level 1. Binding protein with a strong affinity to the bleomycin family of antibiotics. Binds to CL990; an antimitotic-antibiotic compound. From Klebsiella pneumoniae.
   2074..2195    +  polyA_signal   SV40 poly(A) signal: SV40 polyadenylation signal
   2206..2237    +  misc_feature   MCS (fragment): pBluescript multiple cloning site
   2233..2301    +  CDS            nef (fragment): NEF_HV1Z2 - Experimental evidence at protein level: Swiss-Prot protein existence level 1. Extracellular Nef protein targets CD4(+) T-lymphocytes for apoptosis by interacting with CXCR4 surface receptors. From Human immunodeficiency virus type 1 group M subtype D (isolate Z2/CDC-Z34) (HIV-1).
   2303..2536    +  LTR            3' LTR (ΔU3): self-inactivating 3' long terminal repeat (LTR) from HIV-1
   2608..2729    +  polyA_signal   SV40 poly(A) signal: SV40 polyadenylation signal
   2769..2904    +  rep_origin     SV40 ori: SV40 origin of replication
   2925..2943    -  promoter       T7 promoter: promoter for bacteriophage T7 RNA polymerase
   2951..3106    +  CDS            lacZα (fragment): LacZα fragment of β-galactosidase; lacZ fragment
   3111..3539    +  rep_origin     f1 ori (sequence partly withheld): f1 bacteriophage origin of replication; arrow indicates direction of (+) strand synthesis
   3592..3696    +  promoter       AmpR promoter: bla
   3697..4557    +  CDS            AmpR: β-lactamase; bla; confers resistance to ampicillin, carbenicillin, and related antibiotics
   4673..5246    +  rep_origin     ori: high-copy-number ColE1/pMB1/pBR322/pUC origin of replication
   5429..5521    +  CDS            lacI (fragment): lac repressor; lacI; The lac repressor binds to the lac operator to inhibit transcription in E. coli. This inhibition can be relieved by adding lactose or isopropyl-β-D-thiogalactopyranoside (IPTG).
   5534..5553    +  protein_bind   CAP binding site (fragment): CAP binding activates transcription in the presence of cAMP. E. coli catabolite activator protein
   5607..5625    +  promoter       T3 promoter: promoter for bacteriophage T3 RNA polymerase
   5653..5879    +  promoter       RSV promoter: Rous sarcoma virus enhancer/promoter
   5880..6060    +  LTR            5' LTR (truncated): truncated 5' long terminal repeat (LTR) from HIV-1
   6107..6232    +  misc_feature   HIV-1 Ψ: packaging signal of human immunodeficiency virus type 1
   6216..6579    +  CDS            HIV-1 gag (fragment): gag protein from human immunodeficiency virus 1; gag
   6725..6958    +  misc_feature   RRE: The Rev response element (RRE) of HIV-1 allows for Rev-dependent mRNA export from the nucleus to the cytoplasm.
   7335..7435    +  CDS            Rev (fragment): human immunodeficiency virus 1 (HIV-1) Rev protein; rev; enhances nuclear export of unspliced and incompletely spliced viral mRNAs
   7464..7588    +  protein_bind   attR1: mutant version of attR; recombination site for the Gateway® LR reaction LR Clonase™
   7613..7643    +  promoter       lac UV5 promoter: E. coli lac promoter with an "up" mutation
   7667..7696    +  promoter       cat promoter (fragment): promoter of the E. coli cat gene encoding chloramphenicol acetyltransferase
   7697..8356    +  CDS            CmR: chloramphenicol acetyltransferase; cat; confers resistance to chloramphenicol
   8535..8693    +  CDS            ccdA (fragment): CCDA_ECO57 - Also known as H, letA. Experimental evidence at protein level: Swiss-Prot protein existence level 1. Antitoxin component of a type II toxin-antitoxin (TA) system which inhibits the post-segregational killing (PSK) of plasmid-free cells, also referred to as a plasmid addiction system. Binds to and blocks the activity of CcdB; will also remove bound CcdB protein from the CcdB-GyrA complex by forming a CcdA-CcdB complex, a process termed rejuvenation. Functions as a transcriptional corepressor for the ccdAB operon, repression also requires CcdB (By similarity). From Escherichia coli
   8698..9000    +  CDS            ccdB: CCDB_ECOLI - Also known as G, letB, letD. Experimental evidence at protein level: Swiss-Prot protein existence level 1. Toxic component of a type II toxin-antitoxin (TA) system, functioning in plasmid maintainence. Responsible for the post- segregational killing (PSK) of plasmid-free cells, also referred to as a plasmid addiction system. Half-life of over 2 hours. Cell killing by CcdB is accompanied by filamentation, defects in chromosome and plasmid segregation, defects in cell division, formation of anucleate cells, decreased DNA synthesis and plasmid loss. Interferes with the activity of DN
   9044..9168    -  protein_bind   attR2: mutant version of attR; recombination site for the Gateway® LR reaction LR Clonase™
>Addgene plasmid #32685 | pLKO.DEST.hygro | depositor full sequence | sequence record 80281 | pLKO.DEST.hygro sequence 9176 bps
GGCCGCTCTAGAGGGCCCAAGCTTACGCGTGAATTCGTCGACTCGAGACAAATGGCAGTATTCATCCACA
ATTTTAAAAGAAAAGGGGGGATTGGGGGGTACAGTGCAGGGGAAAGAATAGTAGACATAATAGCAACAGA
CATACAAACTAAAGAATTACAAAAACAAATTACAAAAATTCAAAATTTTCGGGTTTATTACAGGGACAGC
AGAGATCCAGTTTGGCCGCGGCTCGAGGGGGTTGGGGTTGCGCCTTTTCCAAGGCAGCCCTGGGTTTGCG
CAGGGACGCGGCTGCTCTGGGCGTGGTTCCGGGAAACGCAGCGGCGCCGACCCTGGGTCTCGCACATTCT
TCACGTCCGTTCGCAGCGTCACCCGGATCTTCGCCGCTACCCTTGTGGGCCCCCCGGCGACGCTTCCTGC
TCCGCCCCTAAGTCGGGAAGGTTCCTTGCGGTTCGCGGCGTGCCGGACGTGACAAACGGAAGCCGCACGT
CTCACTAGTGGATCCCCCGGGCTGCAGGAATTCGATAATTCTGTGGAATGTGTGTCAGTTAGGGTGTGGA
AAGTCCCCAGGCTCCCCAGGCAGGCAGAAGTATGCAAAGCATGCATCTCAATTAGTCAGCAACCAGGTGT
GGAAAGTCCCCAGGCTCCCCAGCAGGCAGAAGTATGCAAAGCATGCATCTCAATTAGTCAGCAACCATAG
TCCCGCCCCTAACTCCGCCCATCCCGCCCCTAACTCCGCCCAGTTCCGCCCATTCTCCGCCCCATGGCTG
ACTAATTTTTTTTATTTATGCAGAGGCCGAGGCCGCCTCTGCCTCTGAGCTATTCCAGAAGTAGTGAGGA
GGCTTTTTTGGAGGCCTAGGCTTTTGCAAAAAGCTCCCGGGAGCTTGTATATCCATTTTCGGATCTGATC
AGCACGTGATGAAAAAGCCTGAACTCACCGCGACGTCTGTCGAGAAGTTTCTGATCGAAAAGTTCGACAG
CGTCTCCGACCTGATGCAGCTCTCGGAGGGCGAAGAATCTCGTGCTTTCAGCTTCGATGTAGGAGGGCGT
GGATATGTCCTGCGGGTAAATAGCTGCGCCGATGGTTTCTACAAAGATCGTTATGTTTATCGGCACTTTG
CATCGGCCGCGCTCCCGATTCCGGAAGTGCTTGACATTGGGGAATTCAGCGAGAGCCTGACCTATTGCAT
CTCCCGCCGTGCACAGGGTGTCACGTTGCAAGACCTGCCTGAAACCGAACTGCCCGCTGTTCTGCAGCCG
GTCGCGGAGGCCATGGATGCGATCGCTGCGGCCGATCTTAGCCAGACGAGCGGGTTCGGCCCATTCGGAC
CGCAAGGAATCGGTCAATACACTACATGGCGTGATTTCATATGCGCGATTGCTGATCCCCATGTGTATCA
CTGGCAAACTGTGATGGACGACACCGTCAGTGCGTCCGTCGCGCAGGCTCTCGATGAGCTGATGCTTTGG
GCCGAGGACTGCCCCGAAGTCCGGCACCTCGTGCACGCGGATTTCGGCTCCAACAATGTCCTGACGGACA
ATGGCCGCATAACAGCGGTCATTGACTGGAGCGAGGCGATGTTCGGGGATTCCCAATACGAGGTCGCCAA
CATCTTCTTCTGGAGGCCGTGGTTGGCTTGTATGGAGCAGCAGACGCGCTACTTCGAGCGGAGGCATCCG
GAGCTTGCAGGATCGCCGCGGCTCCGGGCGTATATGCTCCGCATTGGTCTTGACCAACTCTATCAGAGCT
TGGTTGACGGCAATTTCGATGATGCAGCTTGGGCGCAGGGTCGATGCGACGCAATCGTCCGATCCGGAGC
CGGGACTGTCGGGCGTACACAAATCGCCCGCAGAAGCGCGGCCGTCTGGACCGATGGCTGTGTAGAAGTA
CTCGCCGATAGTGGAAACCGACGCCCCAGCACTCGTCCGAGGGCAAAGGAATAGCACGTGCTACGAGATT
TCGATTCCACCGCCGCCTTCTATGAAAGGTTGGGCTTCGGAATCGTTTTCCGGGACGCCGGCTGGATGAT
CCTCCAGCGCGGGGATCTCATGCTGGAGTTCTTCGCCCACCCCAACTTGTTTATTGCAGCTTATAATGGT
TACAAATAAAGCAATAGCATCACAAATTTCACAAATAAAGCATTTTTTTCACTGCATTCTAGTTGTGGTT
TGTCCAAACTCATCAATGTATCTTATCATGTCTGTATACCGTCGACCTCGAGGGGGGGCCCGGTACCTTT
AAGACCAATGACTTACAAGGCAGCTGTAGATCTTAGCCACTTTTTAAAAGAAAAGGGGGGACTGGAAGGG
CTAATTCACTCCCAACGAAGACAAGATCTGCTTTTTGCTTGTACTGGGTCTCTCTGGTTAGACCAGATCT
GAGCCTGGGAGCTCTCTGGCTAACTAGGGAACCCACTGCTTAAGCCTCAATAAAGCTTGCCTTGAGTGCT
TCAAGTAGTGTGTGCCCGTCTGTTGTGTGACTCTGGTAACTAGAGATCCCTCAGACCCTTTTAGTCAGTG
TGGAAAATCTCTAGCAGTAGTAGTTCATGTCATCTTATTATTCAGTATTTATAACTTGCAAAGAAATGAA
TATCAGAGAGTGAGAGGAACTTGTTTATTGCAGCTTATAATGGTTACAAATAAAGCAATAGCATCACAAA
TTTCACAAATAAAGCATTTTTTTCACTGCATTCTAGTTGTGGTTTGTCCAAACTCATCAATGTATCTTAT
CATGTCTGGCTCTAGCTATCCCGCCCCTAACTCCGCCCATCCCGCCCCTAACTCCGCCCAGTTCCGCCCA
TTCTCCGCCCCATGGCTGACTAATTTTTTTTATTTATGCAGAGGCCGAGGCCGCCTCGGCCTCTGAGCTA
TTCCAGAAGTAGTGAGGAGGCTTTTTTGGAGGCCTAGGGACGTACCCAATTCGCCCTATAGTGAGTCGTA
TTACGCGCGCTCACTGGCCGTCGTTTTACAACGTCGTGACTGGGAAAACCCTGGCGTTACCCAACTTAAT
CGCCTTGCAGCACATCCCCCTTTCGCCAGCTGGCGTAATAGCGAAGAGGCCCGCACCGATCGCCCTTCCC
AACAGTTGCGCAGCCTGAATGGCGAATGGG
[124 nt withheld, positions 3111-3234]
C
[91 nt withheld, positions 3236-3326]
A
[49 nt withheld, positions 3328-3376]
CCTTTGACGTTGGAGTCCACGTTCTTT
[37 nt withheld, positions 3404-3440]
ACCCTATCTCGGTCTATTCTTTTGATTTATAAGGGATTTTGCCGATTTCGGCCTATTGGTTAAAAAATGA
GCTGATTTAACAAAAATTTAACGCGAATTTTAACAAAATATTAACGCTTACAATTTAGGTGGCACTTTTC
GGGGAAATGTGCGCGGAACCCCTATTTGTTTATTTTTCTAAATACATTCAAATATGTATCCGCTCATGAG
ACAATAACCCTGATAAATGCTTCAATAATATTGAAAAAGGAAGAGTATGAGTATTCAACATTTCCGTGTC
GCCCTTATTCCCTTTTTTGCGGCATTTTGCCTTCCTGTTTTTGCTCACCCAGAAACGCTGGTGAAAGTAA
AAGATGCTGAAGATCAGTTGGGTGCACGAGTGGGTTACATCGAACTGGATCTCAACAGCGGTAAGATCCT
TGAGAGTTTTCGCCCCGAAGAACGTTTTCCAATGATGAGCACTTTTAAAGTTCTGCTATGTGGCGCGGTA
TTATCCCGTATTGACGCCGGGCAAGAGCAACTCGGTCGCCGCATACACTATTCTCAGAATGACTTGGTTG
AGTACTCACCAGTCACAGAAAAGCATCTTACGGATGGCATGACAGTAAGAGAATTATGCAGTGCTGCCAT
AACCATGAGTGATAACACTGCGGCCAACTTACTTCTGACAACGATCGGAGGACCGAAGGAGCTAACCGCT
TTTTTGCACAACATGGGGGATCATGTAACTCGCCTTGATCGTTGGGAACCGGAGCTGAATGAAGCCATAC
CAAACGACGAGCGTGACACCACGATGCCTGTAGCAATGGCAACAACGTTGCGCAAACTATTAACTGGCGA
ACTACTTACTCTAGCTTCCCGGCAACAATTAATAGACTGGATGGAGGCGGATAAAGTTGCAGGACCACTT
CTGCGCTCGGCCCTTCCGGCTGGCTGGTTTATTGCTGATAAATCTGGAGCCGGTGAGCGTGGGTCTCGCG
GTATCATTGCAGCACTGGGGCCAGATGGTAAGCCCTCCCGTATCGTAGTTATCTACACGACGGGGAGTCA
GGCAACTATGGATGAACGAAATAGACAGATCGCTGAGATAGGTGCCTCACTGATTAAGCATTGGTAACTG
TCAGACCAAGTTTACTCATATATACTTTAGATTGATTTAAAACTTCATTTTTAATTTAAAAGGATCTAGG
TGAAGATCCTTTTTGATAATCTCATGAGGAAGCGGAAGAGCGCTGCGCGTAATCTGCTGCTTGCAAACAA
AAAAACCACCGCTACCAGCGGTGGTTTGTTTGCCGGATCAAGAGCTACCAACTCTTTTTCCGAAAGGTAA
CTGGCTTCAGCAGAGCGCAGATACCAAATACTGTTCTTCTAGTGTAGCCGTAGTTAGGCCACCACTTCAA
GAACTCTGTAGCACCGCCTACATACCTCGCTCTGCTAATCCTGTTACCAGTGGCTGCTGCCAGTGGCGAT
AAGTCGTGTCTTACCGGGTTGGACTCAAGACGATAGTTACCGGATAAGGCGCAGCGGTCGGGCTGAACGG
GGGGTTCGTGCACACAGCCCAGCTTGGAGCGAACGACCTACACCGAACTGAGATACCTACAGCGTGAGCT
ATGAGAAAGCGCCACGCTTCCCGAAGGGAGAAAGGCGGACAGGTATCCGGTAAGCGGCAGGGTCGGAACA
GGAGAGCGCACGAGGGAGCTTCCAGGGGGAAACGCCTGGTATCTTTATAGTCCTGTCGGGTTTCGCCACC
TCTGACTTGAGCGTCGATTTTTGTGATGCTCGTCAGGGGGGCGGAGCCTATGGAAAAACGCCAGCAACGC
GGCCTTTTTACGGTTCCTGGCCTTTTGCTGGCCTTTTGCTCACATGTTCTTTCCTGCGTTATCCCCTGAT
TCTGTGGATAACCGTATTACCGCCTTTGAGTGAGCTGATACCGCTCGCCGCAGCCGAACGACCGAGCGCA
GCGAGTCAGTGAGCGAGGAAGCGGAAGAGCGCCCAATACGCAAACCGCCTCTCCCCGCGCGTTGGCCGAT
TCATTAATGCAGCTGGCACGACAGGTTTCCCGACTGGAAAGCGGGCAGTGAGCGCAACGCAATTAATGTG
AGTTAGCTCACTCGGATAACAATTTCACACAGGAAACAGCTATGACCATGATTACGCCAAGCGCGCAATT
AACCCTCACTAAAGGGAACAAAAGCTGGAGCTGCAAGCTTAATGTAGTCTTATGCAATACTCTTGTAGTC
TTGCAACATGGTAACGATGAGTTAGCAACATGCCTTACAAGGAGAGAAAAAGCACCGTGCATGCCGATTG
GTGGAAGTAAGGTGGTACGATCGTGCCTTATTAGGAAGGCAACAGACGGGTCTGACATGGATTGGACGAA
CCACTGAATTGCCGCATTGCAGAGATATTGTATTTAAGTGCCTAGCTCGATACATAAACGGGTCTCTCTG
GTTAGACCAGATCTGAGCCTGGGAGCTCTCTGGCTAACTAGGGAACCCACTGCTTAAGCCTCAATAAAGC
TTGCCTTGAGTGCTTCAAGTAGTGTGTGCCCGTCTGTTGTGTGACTCTGGTAACTAGAGATCCCTCAGAC
CCTTTTAGTCAGTGTGGAAAATCTCTAGCAGTGGCGCCCGAACAGGGACTTGAAAGCGAAAGGGAAACCA
GAGGAGCTCTCTCGACGCAGGACTCGGCTTGCTGAAGCGCGCACGGCAAGAGGCGAGGGGCGGCGACTGG
TGAGTACGCCAAAAATTTTGACTAGCGGAGGCTAGAAGGAGAGAGATGGGTGCGAGAGCGTCAGTATTAA
GCGGGGGAGAATTAGATCGCGATGGGAAAAAATTCGGTTAAGGCCAGGGGGAAAGAAAAAATATAAATTA
AAACATATAGTATGGGCAAGCAGGGAGCTAGAACGATTCGCAGTTAATCCTGGCCTGTTAGAAACATCAG
AAGGCTGTAGACAAATACTGGGACAGCTACAACCATCCCTTCAGACAGGATCAGAAGAACTTAGATCATT
ATATAATACAGTAGCAACCCTCTATTGTGTGCATCAAAGGATAGAGATAAAAGACACCAAGGAAGCTTTA
GACAAGATAGAGGAAGAGCAAAACAAAAGTAAGACCACCGCACAGCAAGCGGCCGCTGATCTTCAGACCT
GGAGGAGGAGATATGAGGGACAATTGGAGAAGTGAATTATATAAATATAAAGTAGTAAAAATTGAACCAT
TAGGAGTAGCACCCACCAAGGCAAAGAGAAGAGTGGTGCAGAGAGAAAAAAGAGCAGTGGGAATAGGAGC
TTTGTTCCTTGGGTTCTTGGGAGCAGCAGGAAGCACTATGGGCGCAGCGTCAATGACGCTGACGGTACAG
GCCAGACAATTATTGTCTGGTATAGTGCAGCAGCAGAACAATTTGCTGAGGGCTATTGAGGCGCAACAGC
ATCTGTTGCAACTCACAGTCTGGGGCATCAAGCAGCTCCAGGCAAGAATCCTGGCTGTGGAAAGATACCT
AAAGGATCAACAGCTCCTGGGGATTTGGGGTTGCTCTGGAAAACTCATTTGCACCACTGCTGTGCCTTGG
AATGCTAGTTGGAGTAATAAATCTCTGGAACAGATTTGGAATCACACGACCTGGATGGAGTGGGACAGAG
AAATTAACAATTACACAAGCTTAATACACTCCTTAATTGAAGAATCGCAAAACCAGCAAGAAAAGAATGA
ACAAGAATTATTGGAATTAGATAAATGGGCAAGTTTGTGGAATTGGTTTAACATAACAAATTGGCTGTGG
TATATAAAATTATTCATAATGATAGTAGGAGGCTTGGTAGGTTTAAGAATAGTTTTTGCTGTACTTTCTA
TAGTGAATAGAGTTAGGCAGGGATATTCACCATTATCGTTTCAGACCCACCTCCCAACCCCGAGGGGACC
CGACAGGCCCGAAGGAATAGAAGAAGAAGGTGGAGAGAGAGACAGAGACAGATCCATTCGATTAGTGAAC
GGATCTCGACGGTATCGATCCTCGAGCCCATCAACAAGTTTGTACAAAAAAGCTGAACGAGAAACGTAAA
ATGATATAAATATCAATATATTAAATTAGATTTTGCATAAAAAACAGACTACATAATACTGTAAAACACA
ACATATCCAGTCACTATGGCGGCCGCATTAGGCACCCCAGGCTTTACACTTTATGCTTCCGGCTCGTATA
ATGTGTGGATTTTGAGTTAGGATCCGTCGAGATTTTCAGGAGCTAAGGAAGCTAAAATGGAGAAAAAAAT
CACTGGATATACCACCGTTGATATATCCCAATGGCATCGTAAAGAACATTTTGAGGCATTTCAGTCAGTT
GCTCAATGTACCTATAACCAGACCGTTCAGCTGGATATTACGGCCTTTTTAAAGACCGTAAAGAAAAATA
AGCACAAGTTTTATCCGGCCTTTATTCACATTCTTGCCCGCCTGATGAATGCTCATCCGGAATTCCGTAT
GGCAATGAAAGACGGTGAGCTGGTGATATGGGATAGTGTTCACCCTTGTTACACCGTTTTCCATGAGCAA
ACTGAAACGTTTTCATCGCTCTGGAGTGAATACCACGACGATTTCCGGCAGTTTCTACACATATATTCGC
AAGATGTGGCGTGTTACGGTGAAAACCTGGCCTATTTCCCTAAAGGGTTTATTGAGAATATGTTTTTCGT
CTCAGCCAATCCCTGGGTGAGTTTCACCAGTTTTGATTTAAACGTGGCCAATATGGACAACTTCTTCGCC
CCCGTTTTCACCATGGGCAAATATTATACGCAAGGCGACAAGGTGCTGATGCCGCTGGCGATTCAGGTTC
ATCATGCCGTCTGTGATGGCTTCCATGTCGGCAGAATGCTTAATGAATTACAACAGTACTGCGATGAGTG
GCAGGGCGGGGCGTAAAGATCTGGATCCGGCTTACTAAAAGCCAGATAACAGTATGCGTATTTGCGCGCT
GATTTTTGCGGTATAAGAATATATACTGATATGTATACCCGAAGTATGTCAAAAAGAGGTGTGCTATGAA
GCAGCGTATTACAGTGACAGTTGACAGCGACAGCTATCAGTTGCTCAAGGCATATATGATGTCAATATCT
CCGGTCTGGTAAGCACAACCATGCAGAATGAAGCCCGTCGTCTGCGTGCCGAACGCTGGAAAGCGGAAAA
TCAGGAAGGGATGGCTGAGGTCGCCCGGTTTATTGAAATGAACGGCTCTTTTGCTGACGAGAACAGGGAC
TGGTGAAATGCAGTTTAAGGTTTACACCTATAAAAGAGAGAGCCGTTATCGTCTGTTTGTGGATGTACAG
AGTGATATTATTGACACGCCCGGGCGACGGATGGTGATCCCCCTGGCCAGTGCACGTCTGCTGTCAGATA
AAGTCTCCCGTGAACTTTACCCGGTGGTGCATATCGGGGATGAAAGCTGGCGCATGATGACCACCGATAT
GGCCAGTGTGCCGGTCTCCGTTATCGGGGAAGAAGTGGCTGATCTCAGCCACCGCGAAAATGACATCAAA
AACGCCATTAACCTGATGTTCTGGGGAATATAAATGTCAGGCTCCCTTATACACAGCCAGTCTGCAGGTC
GACCATAGTGACTGGATATGTTGTGTTTTACAGTATTATGTAGTCTGTTTTTTATGCAAAATCTAATTTA
ATATATTGATATTTATATCATTTTACGTTTCTCGTTCAGCTTTCTTGTACAAAGTGGTTGATGGGC
