>Addgene plasmid #32685 | pLKO.DEST.hygro | addgene partial sequence | sequence record 85562 | CAT-R 5'-GCAACTGACTGAAATGCCTC-3'
TATCAACGGTGGTATATCCAGTGATTTTTTTCTCCATTTTAGCTTCCTTAGCTCCTGAAAATCTCGACGG
ATCCTAACTCAAAATCCACACATTATACGAGCCGGAAGCATAAAGTGTAAAGCCTGGGGTGCCTAATGCG
GCCGCCATAGTGACTGGATATGTTGTGTTTTACAGTATTATGTAGTCTGTTTTTTATGCAAAATCTAATT
TAATATATTGATATTTATATCATTTTACGTTTCTCGTTCAGCTTTTTTGTACAAACTTGTTGATGGGCTC
GAGGATCGCGTGCATACCTGCGGACCGGTGTTTCGTCCTTTCCACAAGATATATAAAGCCAAGAAATCGA
AATACTTTCAAGTTACGGTAAGCATATGATAGTCCATTTTAAAACATAATTTTAAAACTGCAAACTACCC
AAGAAATTATTACTTTCTACGTCACGTATTTTGTACTAATATCTTTGTGTTTACAGTCAAATTAATTCCA
ATTATCTCTCTAACAGCCTTGTATCGTATATGCAAATATGAAGGAATCATGGGAAATAGGCCCTCGGTGA
AGGGGGCGGCCGCTCGAGGCTAGTCTCGTGATCGATACCGTCGAGATCCGTTCACTAATCGAATGGATCT
GTCTCTGTCTCTCTCTCCACCTTCTTCTTCTATTCCTTCGGGCCTGTCGGGTCCCCTCGGGGTTGGGAGG
TGGGTCTGAAACGATAATGGTGAATATCCCTGCCTAACTCTATTCACTATAGAAAGTACAGCAAAAACTA
TTCTTAAACCTACCAAGCCTCCTACTATCATTATGAATAATTTTATATACCACAGCCAATTTGTTATGTT
AAACCAATTCCACAAACTTGCCCATTTATCTAATTCCA
