>Addgene plasmid #32685 | pLKO.DEST.hygro | addgene partial sequence | sequence record 85563 | Hygro-R 5'-tatccacgccctcctacatc-3'
CCTCCGAGAGCTGCATCAGGTCGGAGACGCTGTCGAACTTTTCGATCAGAAACTTCTCGACAGACGTCGC
GGTGAGTTCAGGCTTTTTCATCACGTGCTGATCAGATCCGAAAATGGATATACAAGCTCCCGGGAGCTTT
TTGCAAAAGCCTAGGCCTCCAAAAAAGCCTCCTCACTACTTCTGGAATAGCTCAGAGGCAGAGGCGGCCT
CGGCCTCTGCATAAATAAAAAAAATTAGTCAGCCATGGGGCGGAGAATGGGCGGAACTGGGCGGAGTTAG
GGGCGGGATGGGCGGAGTTAGGGGCGGGACTATGGTTGCTGACTAATTGAGATGCATGCTTTGCATACTT
CTGCCTGCTGGGGAGCCTGGGGACTTTCCACACCTGGTTGCTGACTAATTGAGATGCATGCTTTGCATAC
TTCTGCCTGCTGGGGAGCCTGGGGACTTTCCACACCCTAACTGACACACATTCCACAGAATTATCGAATT
CCTGCAGCCCGGGGGATCCACTAGTGAGACGTGCGGCTTCCGTTTGTCACGTCCGGCACGCCGCGAACCG
CAAGGAACCTTCCCGACTTAGGGGCGGAGCAGGAAGCGTCGCCGGGGGGCCCACAAGGGTAGCGGCGAAG
ATCCGGGTGACGCTGCGAACGGACGTGAAGAATGTGCGAGACCCAGGGTCGGCGCCGCTGCGTTTCCCGG
AACCACGCCCAGAGCAGCCGCGTCCCTGCGCAAACCCAGGGCTGCCTTGGAAAAGGCGCAACCCCAACCC
CCTCGAGCCGCGGCCAAAGTGGATCTCTGCTGTCCCTGTAATAAACCCGAAAATTTTGAATTTTTGTAAT
TTGTTTTTGTAATTCTTTAGTTTGTATGTCTGTTGCTATTATGTCTACTATTCTTTCCCCTGCACTGTAC
CCCCCAATCCCCCCTTTTCTTTTAAAATTGTGGATGAATACTGCCATTTGTCTCGAGGTCGAGAATTCAC
GCGTAAGCTTGGGCCCTCTAGAGCGGC
