>Addgene plasmid #32685 | pLKO.DEST.hygro | addgene partial sequence | sequence record 85564 | ccdB-Fwd 5'-GCATGATGACCACCGATATG-3'
TCGGGGAAGAAGTGGCTGATCTCAGCCACCGCGAAAATGACATCAAAAACGCCATTAACCTGATGTTCTG
GGGAATATAAATGTCAGGCTCCCTTATACACAGCCAGTCTGCAGGTCGACCATAGTGACTGGATATGTTG
TGTTTTACAGTATTATGTAGTCTGTTTTTTATGCAAAATCTAATTTAATATATTGATATTTATATCATTT
TACGTTTCTCGTTCAGCTTTCTTGTACAAAGTGGTTGATGGGCGGCCGCTCTAGAGGGCCCAAGCTTACG
CGTGAATTCTCGACCTCGAGACAAATGGCAGTATTCATCCACAATTTTAAAAGAAAAGGGGGGATTGGGG
GGTACAGTGCAGGGGAAAGAATAGTAGACATAATAGCAACAGACATACAAACTAAAGAATTACAAAAACA
AATTACAAAAATTCAAAATTTTCGGGTTTATTACAGGGACAGCAGAGATCCACTTTGGCCGCGGCTCGAG
GGGGTTGGGGTTGCGCCTTTTCCAAGGCAGCCCTGGGTTTGCGCAGGGACGCGGCTGCTCTGGGCGTGGT
TCCGGGAAACGCAGCGGCGCCGACCCTGGGTCTCGCACATTCTTCACGTCCGTTCGCAGCGTCACCCGGA
TCTTCGCCGCTACCCTTGTGGGCCCCCCGGCGACGCTTCCTGCTCCGCCCCTAAGTCGGGAAGGTTCCTT
GCGGTTCGCGGCGTGCCGGACGTGACAAACGGAAGCCGCACGTCTCACTAGTGGATCCCCCGGGCTGCAG
GAATTCGATAATTCTGTGGAATGTGTGTCAGTTAGGGTGTGGAAAGTCCCCAGGCTCCCCAGGCAGGCAG
AAGTATGCAAAGCATGCATCTCAATTAGTCAGCAACCAGGTGTGGAAAGTCCCCAGGCTCCCCAGCAGGC
AGAAGTATGCAAAGCATGCATCTCAATTAGTCAGCAACCATAGTCCCGCCCCTAACTCCGCCCATCCCGC
CCCTAACTCCGCCCAGTTCCGCCCATT
